Addgene plasmid #117721: GFP-MAPPER
Purpose: MAPPER Selectively Labels ER-PM Junctions
Depositing lab: Jen Liou. Depositing organization: University of Texas Southwestern Medical Center. Publication: Feedback regulation of receptor-induced Ca2+ signaling mediated by E-Syt1 and Nir2 at endoplasmic reticulum-plasma membrane junctions. Chang CL, Hsieh TS, Yang TT, Rothberg KG, Azizoglu DB, Volk E, Liao JC, Liou J. Cell Rep. 2013 Nov 14;5(3):813-25. doi: 10.1016/j.celrep.2013.09.038. Epub 2013 Oct 31. PubMed 24183667.
Backbone
  Vector backbone: pEGFP-C1
  Backbone manufacturer: Clontech
  Backbone size w/o insert (bp): 4758
  Total vector size (bp): 5517
  Modifications to backbone: ER signal peptide inserted upstream of GFP
  Vector type: Mammalian Expression
  Selectable markers: Neomycin (select with G418)
Growth in bacteria
  Bacterial resistance: Kanamycin, 50 μg/mL
  Growth temperature: 37°C
  Growth strain: DH5alpha
  Copy number: High Copy
Gene/Insert
  Gene/Insert name: MAPPER
  Species: Synthetic
  Insert size (bp): 759
  Tag / fusion protein: GFP (N terminal on insert)
Terms and licenses: Academic/Nonprofit Terms; Industry Terms: Not Available to Industry
How to cite: GFP-MAPPER was a gift from Jen Liou (Addgene plasmid # 117721 ; http://n2t.net/addgene:117721 ; RRID:Addgene_117721)
