[The description below was written by a language model from this plasmid's Addgene catalogue record and pLannotate feature annotations shown in this document.]
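Description:
GFP-MAPPER is a mammalian expression plasmid built on the Clontech pEGFP-C1 backbone. It encodes a synthetic, GFP-tagged marker that selectively labels junctions between the endoplasmic reticulum and the plasma membrane. The plasmid is about 5.5 kb. It replicates at high copy in E. coli from a ColE1/pUC-type origin and also carries an f1 phage origin. A single Tn5 NeoR/KanR gene serves both hosts: the bacterial bla-type promoter drives it for kanamycin selection in bacteria, and the SV40 enhancer/early promoter, paired with the HSV TK polyadenylation signal, drives it for G418 selection of transfected mammalian cells. The short ble, bGH poly(A) and SV40 large T antigen fragments in the annotation appear to be backbone remnants or partial matches rather than functional elements.

The payload is expressed from the CMV immediate-early enhancer and promoter and terminated by the SV40 poly(A) signal. According to the record, an ER signal peptide was inserted upstream of GFP. This fits the roughly 100 nt gap between the promoter and the annotated EGFP coding sequence, although the signal peptide itself is not annotated. EGFP is fused at the N-terminus of the 759 bp MAPPER insert. Within that insert, the feature table detects a short fragment matched to the ER calcium sensor STIM2, an FRB* (T2098L) rapamycin-binding domain, and a C-terminal fragment of the small GTPase RIT1. The record does not state the role of each segment. The layout suggests an ER-anchored protein whose cytosolic tail reaches the plasma membrane, so that fluorescence concentrates where the two membranes are closely apposed. The construct is used for live-cell imaging of ER-PM contact sites, in the context of studies on receptor-induced calcium signalling.
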