Features (pLannotate 1.2.2; 16 found; start..end, strand, type, name):
     68..371     +  enhancer       CMV enhancer: human cytomegalovirus immediate early enhancer
    372..575     +  promoter       CMV promoter: human cytomegalovirus (CMV) immediate early promoter
    691..1407    +  CDS            EGFP: EGFP is a basic (constitutively fluorescent) green fluorescent protein published in 1996, derived from Aequorea victoria. It is reported to be a rapidly-maturing weak dimer with moderate acid sensitivity.
   1420..1560    +  CDS            STIM2 (fragment): STIM2_HUMAN - Also known as KIAA1482. Experimental evidence at protein level: Swiss-Prot protein existence level 1. Plays a role in mediating store-operated Ca(2+) entry (SOCE), a Ca(2+) influx following depletion of intracellular Ca(2+) stores. Functions as a highly sensitive Ca(2+) sensor in the endoplasmic reticulum which activates both store-operated and store-independent Ca(2+)-influx. Regulates basal cytosolic and endoplasmic reticulum Ca(2+) concentrations. Upon mild variations of the endoplasmic reticulum Ca(2+) concentration, translocates from the endoplasmic reticulum to the plasma m
   1669..1947    +  CDS            FRB*: T2098L mutant of FKBP-rapamycin binding domain of human FRAP binds synthetic ligands such as AP21967
   2083..2172    +  CDS            RIT1 (fragment): RIT1_HUMAN - Also known as RIBB, RIT, ROC1. Experimental evidence at protein level: Swiss-Prot protein existence level 1. Plays a crucial role in coupling NGF stimulation to the activation of both EPHB2 and MAPK14 signaling pathways and in NGF- dependent neuronal differentiation. Involved in ELK1 transactivation through the Ras-MAPK signaling cascade that mediates a wide variety of cellular functions, including cell proliferation, survival, and differentiation. From Homo sapiens (Human).
   2198..2282    +  CDS            large T antigen (fragment): large T antigen from SV40 (simian virus 40)
   2305..2426    +  polyA_signal   SV40 poly(A) signal: SV40 polyadenylation signal
   2460..2888    -  rep_origin     f1 ori (sequence partly withheld): f1 bacteriophage origin of replication; arrow indicates direction of (+) strand synthesis
   2915..3019    +  promoter       AmpR promoter: bla
   3021..3378    +  promoter       SV40 promoter: SV40 enhancer and early promoter
   3413..4207    +  CDS            NeoR/KanR: aminoglycoside phosphotransferase from Tn5; aph(3')-II (or nptII); confers resistance to neomycin, kanamycin, and G418 (Geneticin®)
   4228..4380    +  CDS            ble (fragment): BLE_KLEPN - Experimental evidence at protein level: Swiss-Prot protein existence level 1. Binding protein with a strong affinity to the bleomycin family of antibiotics. Binds to CL990; an antimitotic-antibiotic compound. From Klebsiella pneumoniae.
   4439..4486    +  polyA_signal   HSV TK poly(A) signal: herpes simplex virus thymidine kinase polyadenylation signal (Cole and Stacy, 1985)
   4577..4593    -  polyA_signal   bGH poly(A) signal (fragment): bovine growth hormone polyadenylation signal
   4815..5403    +  rep_origin     ori: high-copy-number ColE1/pMB1/pBR322/pUC origin of replication
>Addgene plasmid #117721 | GFP-MAPPER | addgene full sequence | sequence record 227974 | Addgene NGS Result
CATGCATTAGTTATTAATAGTAATCAATTACGGGGTCATTAGTTCATAGCCCATATATGGAGTTCCGCGT
TACATAACTTACGGTAAATGGCCCGCCTGGCTGACCGCCCAACGACCCCCGCCCATTGACGTCAATAATG
ACGTATGTTCCCATAGTAACGCCAATAGGGACTTTCCATTGACGTCAATGGGTGGAGTATTTACGGTAAA
CTGCCCACTTGGCAGTACATCAAGTGTATCATATGCCAAGTACGCCCCCTATTGACGTCAATGACGGTAA
ATGGCCCGCCTGGCATTATGCCCAGTACATGACCTTATGGGACTTTCCTACTTGGCAGTACATCTACGTA
TTAGTCATCGCTATTACCATGGTGATGCGGTTTTGGCAGTACATCAATGGGCGTGGATAGCGGTTTGACT
CACGGGGATTTCCAAGTCTCCACCCCATTGACGTCAATGGGAGTTTGTTTTGGCACCAAAATCAACGGGA
CTTTCCAAAATGTCGTAACAACTCCGCCCCATTGACGCAAATGGGCGGTAGGCGTGTACGGTGGGAGGTC
TATATAAGCAGAGCTGGTTTAGTGAACCGTCAGATCCGCTAGCACCATGGATGTATGCGTCCGTCTTGCC
CTGTGGCTCCTCTGGGGACTCCTCCTGCACCAGGGCCAGAGCCTCGCACCGGTCGCCACCATGGTGAGCA
AGGGCGAGGAGCTGTTCACCGGGGTGGTGCCCATCCTGGTCGAGCTGGACGGCGACGTAAACGGCCACAA
GTTCAGCGTGTCCGGCGAGGGCGAGGGCGATGCCACCTACGGCAAGCTGACCCTGAAGTTCATCTGCACC
ACCGGCAAGCTGCCCGTGCCCTGGCCCACCCTCGTGACCACCCTGACCTACGGCGTGCAGTGCTTCAGCC
GCTACCCCGACCACATGAAGCAGCACGACTTCTTCAAGTCCGCCATGCCCGAAGGCTACGTCCAGGAGCG
CACCATCTTCTTCAAGGACGACGGCAACTACAAGACCCGCGCCGAGGTGAAGTTCGAGGGCGACACCCTG
GTGAACCGCATCGAGCTGAAGGGCATCGACTTCAAGGAGGACGGCAACATCCTGGGGCACAAGCTGGAGT
ACAACTACAACAGCCACAACGTCTATATCATGGCCGACAAGCAGAAGAACGGCATCAAGGTGAACTTCAA
GATCCGCCACAACATCGAGGACGGCAGCGTGCAGCTCGCCGACCACTACCAGCAGAACACCCCCATCGGC
GACGGCCCCGTGCTGCTGCCCGACAACCACTACCTGAGCACCCAGTCCGCCCTGAGCAAAGACCCCAACG
AGAAGCGCGATCACATGGTCCTGCTGGAGTTCGTGACCGCCGCCGGGATCACTCTCGGCATGGACGAGCT
GTACAAGTCCGGATCAACTAGTCTGGATACAGTGCTCTTTGGGCCTCCTCTCTTGACTCGCCATAATCAC
CTCAAGGACTTCATGCTGGTGGTGTCTATCGTTATTGGTGTGGGCGGCTGCTGGTTTGCCTATATCCAGA
ACCGTTACTCCAAGGAGCACGGAGCGGGCGCTGGTGCCGGAGCTGGAGCAGGTGCTCTCGAGGAAGCAGC
AGCACGAGAAGCTGCTGCTAGAGAAGCTGCTGCTAGAGAAGCAGCAGCACGAGTCGAGATCCTCTGGCAT
GAGATGTGGCATGAAGGCCTGGAAGAGGCATCTCGTTTGTACTTTGGGGAAAGGAACGTGAAAGGCATGT
TTGAGGTGCTGGAGCCCTTGCATGCTATGATGGAACGGGGCCCCCAGACTCTGAAGGAAACATCCTTTAA
TCAGGCCTATGGTCGAGATTTAATGGAGGCCCAAGAGTGGTGCAGGAAGTACATGAAATCAGGGAATGTC
AAGGACCTCCTCCAAGCCTGGGACCTCTATTATCATGTGTTCCGACGAATCTCAAAGTCAGCTGGAGGCA
GTGCAGGTGGCTCTGCCGGAGGTAGAATTCTAGAAGCTGCTGCTAGAGAAGCTGCTGCTAGAGAAGCTGC
TGCTAGAGAAGCTGCTGCTAGAGAAGCTGCTGCTAGAGAAGCTGCTGCTAGAGCAATTCTAATGGAGAAA
AAATCTAAGCCCAAAAACAGTGTATGGAAGAGGCTAAAATCACCATTCCGGAAGAAGAAAGATTCAGTAA
CTTGAGGATCCACCGGATCTAGATAACTGATCATAATCAGCCATACCACATTTGTAGAGGTTTTACTTGC
TTTAAAAAACCTCCCACACCTCCCCCTGAACCTGAAACATAAAATGAATGCAATTGTTGTTGTTAACTTG
TTTATTGCAGCTTATAATGGTTACAAATAAAGCAATAGCATCACAAATTTCACAAATAAAGCATTTTTTT
CACTGCATTCTAGTTGTGGTTTGTCCAAACTCATCAATGTATCTTAACGCGTAAATTGTAAGCGTTAATA
TTTTGTTAAAATTCGCGTTAAATTTTTGTTAAATCAGCTCATTTTTTAACCAATAGGCCGAAATCGGCAA
AATCCCTTATAAATCAAAAGAATAGACCGAGATAGGGT
[37 nt withheld, positions 2559-2595]
AAAGAACGTGGACTCCAACGTCAAAGG
[49 nt withheld, positions 2623-2671]
T
[91 nt withheld, positions 2673-2763]
G
[124 nt withheld, positions 2765-2888]
CAGGTGGCACTTTTCGGGGAAATGTGCGCGGAACCCCTATTTGTTTATTTTTCTAAATACATTCAAATAT
GTATCCGCTCATGAGACAATAACCCTGATAAATGCTTCAATAATATTGAAAAAGGAAGAGTCCTGAGGCG
GAAAGAACCAGCTGTGGAATGTGTGTCAGTTAGGGTGTGGAAAGTCCCCAGGCTCCCCAGCAGGCAGAAG
TATGCAAAGCATGCATCTCAATTAGTCAGCAACCAGGTGTGGAAAGTCCCCAGGCTCCCCAGCAGGCAGA
AGTATGCAAAGCATGCATCTCAATTAGTCAGCAACCATAGTCCCGCCCCTAACTCCGCCCATCCCGCCCC
TAACTCCGCCCAGTTCCGCCCATTCTCCGCCCCATGGCTGACTAATTTTTTTTATTTATGCAGAGGCCGA
GGCCGCCTCGGCCTCTGAGCTATTCCAGAAGTAGTGAGGAGGCTTTTTTGGAGGCCTAGGCTTTTGCAAA
GATCGATCAAGAGACAGGATGAGGATCGTTTCGCATGATTGAACAAGATGGATTGCACGCAGGTTCTCCG
GCCGCTTGGGTGGAGAGGCTATTCGGCTATGACTGGGCACAACAGACAATCGGCTGCTCTGATGCCGCCG
TGTTCCGGCTGTCAGCGCAGGGGCGCCCGGTTCTTTTTGTCAAGACCGACCTGTCCGGTGCCCTGAATGA
ACTGCAAGACGAGGCAGCGCGGCTATCGTGGCTGGCCACGACGGGCGTTCCTTGCGCAGCTGTGCTCGAC
GTTGTCACTGAAGCGGGAAGGGACTGGCTGCTATTGGGCGAAGTGCCGGGGCAGGATCTCCTGTCATCTC
ACCTTGCTCCTGCCGAGAAAGTATCCATCATGGCTGATGCAATGCGGCGGCTGCATACGCTTGATCCGGC
TACCTGCCCATTCGACCACCAAGCGAAACATCGCATCGAGCGAGCACGTACTCGGATGGAAGCCGGTCTT
GTCGATCAGGATGATCTGGACGAAGAGCATCAGGGGCTCGCGCCAGCCGAACTGTTCGCCAGGCTCAAGG
CGAGCATGCCCGACGGCGAGGATCTCGTCGTGACCCATGGCGATGCCTGCTTGCCGAATATCATGGTGGA
AAATGGCCGCTTTTCTGGATTCATCGACTGTGGCCGGCTGGGTGTGGCGGACCGCTATCAGGACATAGCG
TTGGCTACCCGTGATATTGCTGAAGAGCTTGGCGGCGAATGGGCTGACCGCTTCCTCGTGCTTTACGGTA
TCGCCGCTCCCGATTCGCAGCGCATCGCCTTCTATCGCCTTCTTGACGAGTTCTTCTGAGCGGGACTCTG
GGGTTCGAAATGACCGACCAAGCGACGCCCAACCTGCCATCACGAGATTTCGATTCCACCGCCGCCTTCT
ATGAAAGGTTGGGCTTCGGAATCGTTTTCCGGGACGCCGGCTGGATGATCCTCCAGCGCGGGGATCTCAT
GCTGGAGTTCTTCGCCCACCCTAGGGGGAGGCTAACTGAAACACGGAAGGAGACAATACCGGAAGGAACC
CGCGCTATGACGGCAATAAAAAGACAGAATAAAACGCACGGTGTTGGGTCGTTTGTTCATAAACGCGGGG
TTCGGTCCCAGGGCTGGCACTCTGTCGATACCCCACCGAGACCCCATTGGGGCCAATACGCCCGCGTTTC
TTCCTTTTCCCCACCCCACCCCCCAAGTTCGGGTGAAGGCCCAGGGCTCGCAGCCAACGTCGGGGCGGCA
GGCCCTGCCATAGCCTCAGGTTACTCATATATACTTTAGATTGATTTAAAACTTCATTTTTAATTTAAAA
GGATCTAGGTGAAGATCCTTTTTGATAATCTCATGACCAAAATCCCTTAACGTGAGTTTTCGTTCCACTG
AGCGTCAGACCCCGTAGAAAAGATCAAAGGATCTTCTTGAGATCCTTTTTTTCTGCGCGTAATCTGCTGC
TTGCAAACAAAAAAACCACCGCTACCAGCGGTGGTTTGTTTGCCGGATCAAGAGCTACCAACTCTTTTTC
CGAAGGTAACTGGCTTCAGCAGAGCGCAGATACCAAATACTGTTCTTCTAGTGTAGCCGTAGTTAGGCCA
CCACTTCAAGAACTCTGTAGCACCGCCTACATACCTCGCTCTGCTAATCCTGTTACCAGTGGCTGCTGCC
AGTGGCGATAAGTCGTGTCTTACCGGGTTGGACTCAAGACGATAGTTACCGGATAAGGCGCAGCGGTCGG
GCTGAACGGGGGGTTCGTGCACACAGCCCAGCTTGGAGCGAACGACCTACACCGAACTGAGATACCTACA
GCGTGAGCTATGAGAAAGCGCCACGCTTCCCGAAGGGAGAAAGGCGGACAGGTATCCGGTAAGCGGCAGG
GTCGGAACAGGAGAGCGCACGAGGGAGCTTCCAGGGGGAAACGCCTGGTATCTTTATAGTCCTGTCGGGT
TTCGCCACCTCTGACTTGAGCGTCGATTTTTGTGATGCTCGTCAGGGGGGCGGAGCCTATGGAAAAACGC
CAGCAACGCGGCCTTTTTACGGTTCCTGGCCTTTTGCTGGCCTTTTGCTCACATGTTCTTTCCTGCGTTA
TCCCCTGATTCTGTGGATAACCGTATTACCGC
